>Addgene plasmid #212663 | CamKII-mito4x-GCaMP6f-Drosophila-Letm1 | addgene full sequence | sequence record 429156 | Addgene NGS Result
GCTAGCACCGCCATGAGCGTGCTGACACCTCTGCTGCTGAGAGGCCTGACAGGCTCTGCTAGAAGGCTGC
CTGTGCCTAGAGCCAAGATCCACTCTCTGGGCGACCCTATGTCTGTGCTGACTCCACTGCTCCTGCGGGG
ACTGACTGGATCTGCTCGTAGACTGCCAGTGCCACGGGCTAAGATTCACAGCCTGGGCGATCCAATGAGT
GTGCTTACCCCACTCCTGCTCAGAGGACTGACCGGAAGTGCTAGACGCCTGCCAGTTCCAAGGGCCAAAA
TCCATAGTCTGGGAGATCCCATGTCCGTGTTGACACCCCTCTTGCTGAGGGGACTTACCGGCTCAGCTCG
GAGACTCCCTGTTCCAAGAGCAAAGATTCATTCCCTCGGCGACCCAAGGTCTGGCAGCGCTAAAGACCCT
ACCATGGGTAGCCACCACCACCATCACCACGGCATGGCTTCTATGACAGGCGGCCAGCAGATGGGCCGCG
ACCTGTACGATGACGACGATAAGGACCTGGCCACAATGGTGGACAGCAGCAGGCGGAAGTGGAACAAGAC
AGGCCACGCCGTTAGAGCCATCGGCAGACTGTCTAGCCTGGAAAACGTGTACATCAAGGCCGACAAGCAG
AAGAACGGCATCAAGGCTAACTTCAAGATCCGGCACAACATCGAGGACGGCGGAGTGCAGCTGGCTTACC
ACTACCAGCAGAACACCCCTATCGGCGACGGACCAGTTCTGCTGCCTGACAACCACTACCTGAGCGTGCA
GAGCAAGCTGAGCAAGGACCCCAACGAGAAGAGGGACCACATGGTGCTGCTGGAATTTGTGACCGCCGCT
GGCATCACACTCGGCATGGACGAACTGTACAAAGGCGGCACAGGCGGCTCTATGGTGTCCAAGGGCGAAG
AACTGTTCACCGGCGTGGTGCCCATTCTGGTGGAACTGGATGGGGATGTGAACGGCCACAAGTTCAGCGT
CAGCGGAGAAGGCGAAGGCGACGCCACATACGGAAAGCTGACCCTGAAGTTCATCTGCACCACCGGCAAA
CTGCCCGTGCCTTGGCCTACACTGGTCACCACACTGACATACGGCGTGCAGTGCTTCAGCAGATACCCCG
ACCATATGAAGCAGCACGACTTCTTCAAGAGCGCCATGCCTGAGGGCTACATCCAAGAGAGAACCATCTT
CTTTAAGGACGACGGCAACTACAAGACCAGGGCCGAAGTGAAGTTCGAGGGCGACACCCTGGTCAACAGA
ATCGAGCTGAAGGGCATCGACTTCAAAGAGGACGGCAACATCCTGGGCCACAAGCTGGAGTACAACCTGC
CTGACCAGCTGACCGAGGAACAGATCGCCGAGTTCAAAGAAGAGTTCAGCCTGTTCGACAAGGACGGCGA
CGGCACAATCACCACCAAAGAACTGGGCACCGTGATGAGAAGCCTGGGACAGAACCCTACAGAGGCCGAG
CTGCAGGACATGATCAACGAGGTTGACGCTGATGGCGACGGAACTATCGACTTCCCCGAGTTCCTGACCA
TGATGGCCAGAAAGATGAAGTACAGGGACACAGAGGAAGAGATCCGCGAGGCCTTCGGCGTGTTCGATAA
GGATGGAAACGGCTACATCTCTGCCGCTGAGCTGAGACACGTGATGACCAACCTGGGCGAGAAGCTGACA
GACGAAGAGGTGGACGAGATGATCAGAGAGGCCGACATTGACGGCGACGGGCAAGTGAACTACGAAGAGT
TTGTCCAGATGATGACCGCCAAGTGAGCGGCCGCGGGGGCCCGTTTGGGCATGCTCGAAGATCCGCCCCT
CTCCCTCCCCCCCCCCTAACGTTACTGGCCGAAGCCGCTTGGAATAAGGCCGGTGTGCGTTTGTCTATAT
GTTATTTTCCACCATATTGCCGTCTTTTGGCAATGTGAGGGCCCGGAAACCTGGCCCTGTCTTCTTGACG
AGCATTCCTAGGGGTCTTTCCCCTCTCGCCAAAGGAATGCAAGGTCTGTTGAATGTCGTGAAGGAAGCAG
TTCCTCTGGAAGCTTCTTGAAGACAAACAACGTCTGTAGCGACCCTTTGCAGGCAGCGGAACCCCCCACC
TGGCGACAGGTGCCTCTGCGGCCAAAAGCCACGTGTATAAGATACACCTGCAAAGGCGGCACAACCCCAG
TGCCACGTTGTGAGTTGGATAGTTGTGGAAAGAGTCAAATGGCTCTCCTCAAGCGTATTCAACAAGGGGC
TGAAGGATGCCCAGAAGGTACCCCATTGTATGGGATCTGATCTGGGGCCTCGGTGCACATGCTTTACATG
TGTTTAGTCGAGGTTAAAAAAACGTCTAGGCCCCCCGAACCACGGGGACGTGGTTTTCCTTTGAAAAACA
CGATGATAATATGGCCACAACCGGATCCGCCACCATGAACGCTCTGCTGAGACACAAGGGCAGAAACCTG
AGGACCAGCCACCTGGCTCAGAACGTGTACAAGAGATTCCTGAAGTCCAACTGCTGCGCCTGCAGCAGCG
TGAACGTGACAGATGAGCCTGCCAAAGAGGACGAGCTGCCCAGAAGATCTGCCAGCACCTCTGTGCTGGA
ACTGAGCAGAAGCCTGGGCACCTACAGAAGGTTCCAGCCTCACGCCAACTACGGCTACGACTACTCTGGC
TACGGCTTCAGGCATCTGCACACCAGCAGAACCCTGCTGGAAACCAGCAGCAGCAAGATCGACGCCACCG
TGAAGAAGCTGAAGAATCAGCAGAAAGAGAAGGTCGAAGAGATCATGAAGGAAGTGGCCAACGGACAGGC
CGCTGCCGTCAGAGCTTCTTCTGCTGCTACAGCCACAGCCAGCTCTGAGAAGGGACAGAACGCTTCTGCC
ACCGCCGGATCTACATCTGCCACAGCCTCTACCACAAGCCTGGCCAAGACAGCCGACAAGTCTGTGGCCA
AGCCTAAGAAGCCCCTGAGAACCAGGATCTGGGATGAGCTGGTGCACTACTACCACGGCTTCCGGCTGCT
GTTCATCGACGTGGCCATCTGCTCTAAGCTGCTGTGGCGGGTGCTGAACGGCAAGACCCTGACCAGAAGA
GAGAACAAGCAGCTGCAGAGGACCACCAGCGACCTGTTCAGGCTGATCCCCTTCAGCGTGTTCATCATCG
TGCCCTTCATGGAACTGCTGCTGCCCCTGTTCATCAAGTTCTTCCCCGGCATGCTGCCCAGCACCTTCCA
GACCTCTACCGACAGGCAAGAGAAGCTGAGGCAGAGCCTGTCTGTGCGGCTGGAAGTGGCTAAGTTTCTG
CAGCAGACCCTGGATCAGATGCCCGTGCAGCACAAAGAGCACAGCAGCGAGGAAGCCAAGCAGTTCGAGG
CCTTCTTCACCAAGATCAGAAACCCCACCGAGCCTGTGTCCAACGACGAGATCATTAAGTTCGCCAAGCG
CTTCGACGATGAGATCACCCTGGACAGCCTGAGCAGAGAGCAACTGGCCGCTCTGTGCAGAGTGCTCGAG
CTGAACACCATCGGCACCACCACACTGCTGAGATTCCAGCTGAGGCTGAAGCTGAGATCCCTGGCCACCG
ACGATAGAGTGATCGCCAGAGAAGGCGTGGACTCCCTGGATCTGTTGGAGTTGCAGCAGGCTTGCAAGGC
CAGAGGCATGAGAGCCTACGGCCTGACCGAGGAAAGACTGCGGTTCCAGCTCAAAGAGTGGATCGACCTG
AGCCTGAACGAACAGGTGCCACCTACACTGTTGCTGCTGAGCAGGACCATGCTGATCTCCGACGACAGCA
TCACCACCGACAAGCTGAAAGAAACCATCAGGGTGCTGCCTGACGCTGTGGGAGCCCACACAAGACACGC
TATCGGAGAGTCCGAAGGCAAGGTGGACAACAAGACCAAGATCGAGATCATCAAAGAGGAAGAACGGAAG
ATCCGGGAAGAGAGAGAGGAAGAGAGGGAAGAAACAATCGCCAAGAGATCCGCCATCAAAGAAGAGATCC
CCGCTCCTTACGTGTTCGCCGAGAAGCTGTCTGGAAGCCAGGACCTGCTGGACCACAAAGAACAGTCCAG
CGTGTCCGAGACAGACAAGGGCATCTCTAGCACCGACGTCCAGCTGCTGTCTGAGGCCCTGAAAACCCTG
AGCAGCGATAAGCAGCTGGTGGTGGAAAAAGAGACAATCAAAGAACTGAAAGAGGAACTCGCCGACTACA
AAGAGGATGTCGAGGAACTGAGGGAAGTGCGGCAGGTCGTGAAAGAGCCAGTCAGAGAGTCTAGGGCCGC
CAAACTGCTGTACAACAGAGTGAACAAGATGATCAGCCAGCTGGACAACGTGCTGAATGACCTGGAAGCT
AGACAGCACCAGATCAAGCAGGCCGAGTCTAGCGACTACGCCGCCAGCTCTCCTACAGTGGAACCACAGC
AGATGGTGCACATCGACGAGCTGGTGGCCACAATCAGGCGGATGAAGGAAGCCTCTGACGAGGAACGGTT
CAAGGTCGTGGGAGATCTGCTCGTGAAGCTGGACGCCGATAAGGACGGCGTGATCTCCGTGAACGAGATC
ACCAAGGCCGTGCAGAGCATCGACAGAGAGGCCACCAACATCGACAAGAAACAGCTGGAAGAGTTCACCG
AACTGCTGTCCAAGCTGGCCTCTAGGCGGAGGCACGAGGAAATCGTGCATATTGACGACCTGATGAACAA
CATCAAGGTGCTGAAAGAGACATCCGACGAGGCCAGACTGAAGCACATCGAGGCCGTGCTGGAAAAGTTC
GATGCCGACAAGGATGGCGTCGTGACAGTGAACGACATCAGAAAGGTGCTCGAGAGCATCGGCAGGGATA
ACATCAAGCTGAGCGACAAGGCCATCGAAGAACTGATTTCTCTGCTGGACAAAGAGCAGGTTCTGCAGGC
CGAGCAGAAGATCGAGAAGGCTATCGCCAAGAGCATGAAGGAAGCTGAGAAGCTGAAGTCCGAGGTGGAC
AAGGCCGACAAAGACCTGAGCAAGCTGGTCAACGACATCCACGACAGCGCTAAAGAGATCCAGGATATCG
CTAACGAGATGCGGGACAAAGAAGAAACAGTCCCCGATAAGGCCAAAGAGCTGAAGGCTGAGCCCGCCTT
CAAGGACACAGCCAAGACTCTGAAGGACAACGCCAAGGACCTGGACGACCTGGCTAAGGACCCTAAGAGC
GACCCAAAGAGCCCTACCAAGGCCTCTACCGGATCTGGACCTGCAGGATTGTCTGGCGGAGGACCTAGCT
CTGGCAGCTCTGGAATCGCCACCGGAAGCACCACAGAGTCTGCTCTGAGAGAGGCCGCCGAGAGGCAGAT
GGAAAAGATCCTGCCTTCCACCGACATCGGCCTGCCTCCAACTATCCAGACACCTAGCCAGCCTCCAACC
AGCAAGAAGGCCACCGCTACCGCCTCTACACTGAGCACCACCATCACCGCCAAGAAGCTGCTGCGACCGG
TATAAAGATCTGAATTCGATATCTGAAATCTCGAGTCTAGAGATATCAAGCTTATCGATAATCAACCTCT
GGATTACAAAATTTGTGAAAGATTGACTGGTATTCTTAACTATGTTGCTCCTTTTACGCTATGTGGATAC
GCTGCTTTAATGCCTTTGTATCATGCTATTGCTTCCCGTATGGCTTTCATTTTCTCCTCCTTGTATAAAT
CCTGGTTGCTGTCTCTTTATGAGGAGTTGTGGCCCGTTGTCAGGCAACGTGGCGTGGTGTGCACTGTGTT
TGCTGACGCAACCCCCACTGGTTGGGGCATTGCCACCACCTGTCAGCTCCTTTCCGGGACTTTCGCTTTC
CCCCTCCCTATTGCCACGGCGGAACTCATCGCCGCCTGCCTTGCCCGCTGCTGGACAGGGGCTCGGCTGT
TGGGCACTGACAATTCCGTGGTGTTGTCGGGGAAATCATCGTCCTTTCCTTGGCTGCTCGCCTGTGTTGC
CACCTGGATTCTGCGCGGGACGTCCTTCTGCTACGTCCCTTCGGCCCTCAATCCAGCGGACCTTCCTTCC
CGCGGCCTGCTGCCGGCTCTGCGGCCTCTTCCGCGTCTTCGCCTTCGCCCTCAGACGAGTCGGATCTCCC
TTTGGGCCGCCTCCCCGCATCGATACCGTCGACCTCGAGACCTAGAAAAACATGGAGCAATCACAAGTAG
CAATACAGCAGCTACCAATGCTGATTGTGCCTGGCTAGAAGCACAAGAGGAGGAGGAGGTGGGTTTTCCA
GTCACACCTCAGGTACCTTTAAGACCAATGACTTACAAGGCAGCTGTAGATCTTAGCCACTTTTTAAAAG
AAAAGGGGGGACTGGAAGGGCTAATTCACTCCCAACGAAGACAAGATATCCTTGATCTGTGGATCTACCA
CACACAAGGCTACTTCCCTGATTGGCAGAACTACACACCAGGGCCAGGGATCAGATATCCACTGACCTTT
GGATGGTGCTACAAGCTAGTACCAGTTGAGCAAGAGAAGGTAGAAGAAGCCAATGAAGGAGAGAACACCC
GCTTGTTACACCCTGTGAGCCTGCATGGGATGGATGACCCGGAGAGAGAAGTATTAGAGTGGAGGTTTGA
CAGCCGCCTAGCATTTCATCACATGGCCCGAGAGCTGCATCCGGACTGTACTGGGTCTCTCTGGTTAGAC
CAGATCTGAGCCTGGGAGCTCTCTGGCTAACTAGGGAACCCACTGCTTAAGCCTCAATAAAGCTTGCCTT
GAGTGCTTCAAGTAGTGTGTGCCCGTCTGTTGTGTGACTCTGGTAACTAGAGATCCCTCAGACCCTTTTA
GTCAGTGTGGAAAATCTCTAGCAGGGCCCGTTTAAACCCGCTGATCAGCCTCGACTGTGCCTTCTAGTTG
CCAGCCATCTGTTGTTTGCCCCTCCCCCGTGCCTTCCTTGACCCTGGAAGGTGCCACTCCCACTGTCCTT
TCCTAATAAAATGAGGAAATTGCATCGCATTGTCTGAGTAGGTGTCATTCTATTCTGGGGGGTGGGGTTG
GGCAGGACAGCAAGGGGGAGGATTGGGAAGACAATAGCAGGCATGCTGGGGATGCGGTGGGCTCTATGGC
TTCTGAGGCGGAAAGAACCAGCTGGGGCTCTAGGGGGTATCCCC
[124 nt withheld, positions 7115-7238]
C
[91 nt withheld, positions 7240-7330]
A
[49 nt withheld, positions 7332-7380]
CCTTTGACGTTGGAGTCCACGTTCTTT
[37 nt withheld, positions 7408-7444]
ACCCTATCTCGGTCTATTCTTTTGATTTATAAGGGATTTTGCCGATTTCGGCCTATTGGTTAAAAAATGA
GCTGATTTAACAAAAATTTAACGCGAATTAATTCTGTGGAATGTGTGTCAGTTAGGGTGTGGAAAGTCCC
CAGGCTCCCCAGCAGGCAGAAGTATGCAAAGCATGCATCTCAATTAGTCAGCAACCAGGTGTGGAAAGTC
CCCAGGCTCCCCAGCAGGCAGAAGTATGCAAAGCATGCATCTCAATTAGTCAGCAACCATAGTCCCGCCC
CTAACTCCGCCCATCCCGCCCCTAACTCCGCCCAGTTCCGCCCATTCTCCGCCCCATGGCTGACTAATTT
TTTTTATTTATGCAGAGGCCGAGGCCGCCTCTGCCTCTGAGCTATTCCAGAAGTAGTGAGGAGGCTTTTT
TGGAGGCCTAGGCTTTTGCAAAAAGCTCCCGGGAGCTTGTATATCCATTTTCGGATCTGATCAGCACGTG
TTGACAATTAATCATCGGCATAGTATATCGGCATAGTATAATACGACAAGGTGAGGAACTAAACCATGGC
CAAGTTGACCAGTGCCGTTCCGGTGCTCACCGCGCGCGACGTCGCCGGAGCGGTCGAGTTCTGGACCGAC
CGGCTCGGGTTCTCCCGGGACTTCGTGGAGGACGACTTCGCCGGTGTGGTCCGGGACGACGTGACCCTGT
TCATCAGCGCGGTCCAGGACCAGGTGGTGCCGGACAACACCCTGGCCTGGGTGTGGGTGCGCGGCCTGGA
CGAGCTGTACGCCGAGTGGTCGGAGGTCGTGTCCACGAACTTCCGGGACGCCTCCGGGCCGGCCATGACC
GAGATCGGCGAGCAGCCGTGGGGGCGGGAGTTCGCCCTGCGCGACCCGGCCGGCAACTGCGTGCACTTCG
TGGCCGAGGAGCAGGACTGACACGTGCTACGAGATTTCGATTCCACCGCCGCCTTCTATGAAAGGTTGGG
CTTCGGAATCGTTTTCCGGGACGCCGGCTGGATGATCCTCCAGCGCGGGGATCTCATGCTGGAGTTCTTC
GCCCACCCCAACTTGTTTATTGCAGCTTATAATGGTTACAAATAAAGCAATAGCATCACAAATTTCACAA
ATAAAGCATTTTTTTCACTGCATTCTAGTTGTGGTTTGTCCAAACTCATCAATGTATCTTATCATGTCTG
TATACCGTCGACCTCTAGCTAGAGCTTGGCGTAATCATGGTCATAGCTGTTTCCTGTGTGAAATTGTTAT
CCGCTCACAATTCCACACAACATACGAGCCGGAAGCATAAAGTGTAAAGCCTGGGGTGCCTAATGAGTGA
GCTAACTCACATTAATTGCGTTGCGCTCACTGCCCGCTTTCCAGTCGGGAAACCTGTCGTGCCAGCTGCA
TTAATGAATCGGCCAACGCGCGGGGAGAGGCGGTTTGCGTATTGGGCGCTCTTCCGCTTCCTCGCTCACT
GACTCGCTGCGCTCGGTCGTTCGGCTGCGGCGAGCGGTATCAGCTCACTCAAAGGCGGTAATACGGTTAT
CCACAGAATCAGGGGATAACGCAGGAAAGAACATGTGAGCAAAAGGCCAGCAAAAGGCCAGGAACCGTAA
AAAGGCCGCGTTGCTGGCGTTTTTCCATAGGCTCCGCCCCCCTGACGAGCATCACAAAAATCGACGCTCA
AGTCAGAGGTGGCGAAACCCGACAGGACTATAAAGATACCAGGCGTTTCCCCCTGGAAGCTCCCTCGTGC
GCTCTCCTGTTCCGACCCTGCCGCTTACCGGATACCTGTCCGCCTTTCTCCCTTCGGGAAGCGTGGCGCT
TTCTCATAGCTCACGCTGTAGGTATCTCAGTTCGGTGTAGGTCGTTCGCTCCAAGCTGGGCTGTGTGCAC
GAACCCCCCGTTCAGCCCGACCGCTGCGCCTTATCCGGTAACTATCGTCTTGAGTCCAACCCGGTAAGAC
ACGACTTATCGCCACTGGCAGCAGCCACTGGTAACAGGATTAGCAGAGCGAGGTATGTAGGCGGTGCTAC
AGAGTTCTTGAAGTGGTGGCCTAACTACGGCTACACTAGAAGAACAGTATTTGGTATCTGCGCTCTGCTG
AAGCCAGTTACCTTCGGAAAAAGAGTTGGTAGCTCTTGATCCGGCAAACAAACCACCGCTGGTAGCGGTG
GTTTTTTTGTTTGCAAGCAGCAGATTACGCGCAGAAAAAAAGGATCTCAAGAAGATCCTTTGATCTTTTC
TACGGGGTCTGACGCTCAGTGGAACGAAAACTCACGTTAAGGGATTTTGGTCATGAGATTATCAAAAAGG
ATCTTCACCTAGATCCTTTTAAATTAAAAATGAAGTTTTAAATCAATCTAAAGTATATATGAGTAAACTT
GGTCTGACAGTTACCAATGCTTAATCAGTGAGGCACCTATCTCAGCGATCTGTCTATTTCGTTCATCCAT
AGTTGCCTGACTCCCCGTCGTGTAGATAACTACGATACGGGAGGGCTTACCATCTGGCCCCAGTGCTGCA
ATGATACCGCGAGACCCACGCTCACCGGCTCCAGATTTATCAGCAATAAACCAGCCAGCCGGAAGGGCCG
AGCGCAGAAGTGGTCCTGCAACTTTATCCGCCTCCATCCAGTCTATTAATTGTTGCCGGGAAGCTAGAGT
AAGTAGTTCGCCAGTTAATAGTTTGCGCAACGTTGTTGCCATTGCTACAGGCATCGTGGTGTCACGCTCG
TCGTTTGGTATGGCTTCATTCAGCTCCGGTTCCCAACGATCAAGGCGAGTTACATGATCCCCCATGTTGT
GCAAAAAAGCGGTTAGCTCCTTCGGTCCTCCGATCGTTGTCAGAAGTAAGTTGGCCGCAGTGTTATCACT
CATGGTTATGGCAGCACTGCATAATTCTCTTACTGTCATGCCATCCGTAAGATGCTTTTCTGTGACTGGT
GAGTACTCAACCAAGTCATTCTGAGAATAGTGTATGCGGCGACCGAGTTGCTCTTGCCCGGCGTCAATAC
GGGATAATACCGCGCCACATAGCAGAACTTTAAAAGTGCTCATCATTGGAAAACGTTCTTCGGGGCGAAA
ACTCTCAAGGATCTTACCGCTGTTGAGATCCAGTTCGATGTAACCCACTCGTGCACCCAACTGATCTTCA
GCATCTTTTACTTTCACCAGCGTTTCTGGGTGAGCAAAAACAGGAAGGCAAAATGCCGCAAAAAAGGGAA
TAAGGGCGACACGGAAATGTTGAATACTCATACTCTTCCTTTTTCAATATTATTGAAGCATTTATCAGGG
TTATTGTCTCATGAGCGGATACATATTTGAATGTATTTAGAAAAATAAACAAATAGGGGTTCCGCGCACA
TTTCCCCGAAAAGTGCCACCTGACGTCGACGGATCGGGAGATCTCCCGATCCCCTATGGTGCACTCTCAG
TACAATCTGCTCTGATGCCGCATAGTTAAGCCAGTATCTGCTCCCTGCTTGTGTGTTGGAGGTCGCTGAG
TAGTGCGCGAGCAAAATTTAAGCTACAACAAGGCAAGGCTTGACCGACAATTGCATGAAGAATCTGCTTA
GGGTTAGGCGTTTTGCGCTGCTTCGCGATGTACGGGCCAGATATACGCGTTGACATTGATTATTGACTAG
TTATTAATAGTAATCAATTACGGGGTCATTAGTTCATAGCCCATATATGGAGTTCCGCGTTACATAACTT
ACGGTAAATGGCCCGCCTGGCTGACCGCCCAACGACCCCCGCCCATTGACGTCAATAATGACGTATGTTC
CCATAGTAACGCCAATAGGGACTTTCCATTGACGTCAATGGGTGGAGTATTTACGGTAAACTGCCCACTT
GGCAGTACATCAAGTGTATCATATGCCAAGTACGCCCCCTATTGACGTCAATGACGGTAAATGGCCCGCC
TGGCATTATGCCCAGTACATGACCTTATGGGACTTTCCTACTTGGCAGTACATCTACGTATTAGTCATCG
CTATTACCATGGTGATGCGGTTTTGGCAGTACATCAATGGGCGTGGATAGCGGTTTGACTCACGGGGATT
TCCAAGTCTCCACCCCATTGACGTCAATGGGAGTTTGTTTTGGCACCAAAATCAACGGGACTTTCCAAAA
TGTCGTAACAACTCCGCCCCATTGACGCAAATGGGCGGTAGGCGTGTACGGTGGGAGGTCTATATAAGCA
GCGCGTTTTGCCTGTACTGGGTCTCTCTGGTTAGACCAGATCTGAGCCTGGGAGCTCTCTGGCTAACTAG
GGAACCCACTGCTTAAGCCTCAATAAAGCTTGCCTTGAGTGCTTCAAGTAGTGTGTGCCCGTCTGTTGTG
TGACTCTGGTAACTAGAGATCCCTCAGACCCTTTTAGTCAGTGTGGAAAATCTCTAGCAGTGGCGCCCGA
ACAGGGACTTGAAAGCGAAAGGGAAACCAGAGGAGCTCTCTCGACGCAGGACTCGGCTTGCTGAAGCGCG
CACGGCAAGAGGCGAGGGGCGGCGACTGGTGAGTACGCCAAAAATTTTGACTAGCGGAGGCTAGAAGGAG
AGAGATGGGTGCGAGAGCGTCAGTATTAAGCGGGGGAGAATTAGATCGCGATGGGAAAAAATTCGGTTAA
GGCCAGGGGGAAAGAAAAAATATAAATTAAAACATATAGTATGGGCAAGCAGGGAGCTAGAACGATTCGC
AGTTAATCCTGGCCTGTTAGAAACATCAGAAGGCTGTAGACAAATACTGGGACAGCTACAACCATCCCTT
CAGACAGGATCAGAAGAACTTAGATCATTATATAATACAGTAGCAACCCTCTATTGTGTGCATCAAAGGA
TAGAGATAAAAGACACCAAGGAAGCTTTAGACAAGATAGAGGAAGAGCAAAACAAAAGTAAGACCACCGC
ACAGCAAGCGGCCGCTGATCTTCAGACCTGGAGGAGGAGATATGAGGGACAATTGGAGAAGTGAATTATA
TAAATATAAAGTAGTAAAAATTGAACCATTAGGAGTAGCACCCACCAAGGCAAAGAGAAGAGTGGTGCAG
AGAGAAAAAAGAGCAGTGGGAATAGGAGCTTTGTTCCTTGGGTTCTTGGGAGCAGCAGGAAGCACTATGG
GCGCAGCGTCAATGACGCTGACGGTACAGGCCAGACAATTATTGTCTGGTATAGTGCAGCAGCAGAACAA
TTTGCTGAGGGCTATTGAGGCGCAACAGCATCTGTTGCAACTCACAGTCTGGGGCATCAAGCAGCTCCAG
GCAAGAATCCTGGCTGTGGAAAGATACCTAAAGGATCAACAGCTCCTGGGGATTTGGGGTTGCTCTGGAA
AACTCATTTGCACCACTGCTGTGCCTTGGAATGCTAGTTGGAGTAATAAATCTCTGGAACAGATTTGGAA
TCACACGACCTGGATGGAGTGGGACAGAGAAATTAACAATTACACAAGCTTAATACACTCCTTAATTGAA
GAATCGCAAAACCAGCAAGAAAAGAATGAACAAGAATTATTGGAATTAGATAAATGGGCAAGTTTGTGGA
ATTGGTTTAACATAACAAATTGGCTGTGGTATATAAAATTATTCATAATGATAGTAGGAGGCTTGGTAGG
TTTAAGAATAGTTTTTGCTGTACTTTCTATAGTGAATAGAGTTAGGCAGGGATATTCACCATTATCGTTT
CAGACCCACCTCCCAACCCCGAGGGGACCCGACAGGCCCGAAGGAATAGAAGAAGAAGGTGGAGAGAGAG
ACAGAGACAGATCCATTCGATTAGTGAACGGATCGGCACTGCGTGCGCCAATTCTGCAGACAAATGGCAG
TATTCATCCACAATTTTAAAAGAAAAGGGGGGATTGGGGGGTACAGTGCAGGGGAAAGAATAGTAGACAT
AATAGCAACAGACATACAAACTAAAGAATTACAAAAACAAATTACAAAAATTCAAAATTTTCGGGTTTAT
TACAGGGACAGCAGAGATCCAGTTTGGTTAATTAACATTATGGCCTTAGGTCACTTCATCTCCATGGGGT
TCTTCTTCTGATTTTCTAGAAAATGAGATGGGGGTGCAGAGAGCTTCCTCAGTGACCTGCCCAGGGTCAC
ATCAGAAATGTCAGAGCTAGAACTTGAACTCAGATTACTAATCTTAAATTCCATGCCTTGGGGGCATGCA
AGTACGATATACAGAAGGAGTGAACTCATTAGGGCAGATGACCAATGAGTTTAGGAAAGAAGAGTCCAGG
GCAGGGTACATCTACACCACCCGCCCAGCCCTGGGTGAGTCCAGCCACGTTCACCTCATTATAGTTGCCT
CTCTCCAGTCCTACCTTGACGGGAAGCACAAGCAGAAACTGGGACAGGAGCCCCAGGAGACCAAATCTTC
ATGGTCCCTCTGGGAGGATGGGTGGGGAGAGCTGTGGCAGAGGCCTCAGGAGGGGCCCTGCTGCTCAGTG
GTGACAGATAGGGGTGAGAAAGCAGACAGAGTCATTCCGTCAGCATTCTGGGTCTGTTTGGTACTTCTTC
TCACGCTAAGGTGGCGGTGTGATATGCACAATGGCTAAAAAGCAGGGAGAGCTGGAAAGAAACAAGGACA
GAGACAGAGGCCAAGTCAACCAGACCAATTCCCAGAGGAAGCAAAGAAACCATTACAGAGACTACAAGGG
GGAAGGGAAGGAGAGATGAATTAGCTTCCCCTGTAAACCTTAGAACCCAGCTGTTGCCAGGGCAACGGGG
CAATACCTGTCTCTTCAGAGGAGATGAAGTTGCCAGGGTAACTACATCCTGTCTTTCTCAAGGACCATCC
CAGAATGTGGCACCCACTAGCCGTTACCATAGCAACTGCCTCTTTGCCCCACTTAATCCCATCCCGTCTG
TTAAAAGGGCCCTATAGTTGGAGGTGGGGGAGGTAGGAAGAGCGATGATCACTTGTGGACTAAGTTTGTT
CGCATCCCCTTCTCCAACCCCCTCAGTACATCACCCTGGGGGAACAGGGTCCACTTGCTCCTGGGCCCAC
ACAGTCCTGCAGTATTGTGTATATAAGGCCAGGGCAAAGAGGAGCAGGTTTTAAAGTGAAAGGCAGGCAG
GTGTTGGGGAGGCAGTTACCGGGGCAACGGGAACAGGGCGTTTCGGAGGTGGTTGCCATGGGGACCTGGA
TGCTGACGAAGGCTCGCGAGGCTGTGAGCAGCCACAGTGCCCTGCTCAGAAGCCCCAAGCTCGTCAGTCA
AGCCGGTTCTCCGTTTGCACTCAGGAGCACGGGCAGGCGAGTGGCCCCTAGTTCTGGGGGCAGCGGGGGA
TCC
Features (pLannotate 1.2.2; 33 found; start..end, strand, type, name):
     13..99      +  CDS            COX8A (fragment): COX8A_HUMAN - Also known as COX8, COX8L. Experimental evidence at protein level: Swiss-Prot protein existence level 1. Component of the cytochrome c oxidase, the last enzyme in the mitochondrial electron transport chain which drives oxidative phosphorylation. The respiratory chain contains 3 multisubunit complexes succinate dehydrogenase (complex II, CII), ubiquinol- cytochrome c oxidoreductase (cytochrome b-c1 complex, complex III, CIII) and cytochrome c oxidase (complex IV, CIV), that cooperate to transfer electrons derived from NADH and succinate to molecular oxygen, creating an electrochem
    427..1773    +  CDS            GCaMP2: GCaMP2 is a basic (constitutively fluorescent) green fluorescent protein published in 2006, derived from Aequorea victoria.
   1927..2389    +  misc_feature   IRES: internal ribosome entry site (IRES) of the encephalomyocarditis virus (EMCV)
   2415..5453    +  CDS            Letm1: LETM1_DROME - Also known as anon-60Da. Experimental evidence at transcript level: Swiss-Prot protein existence level 2. Mitochondrial proton/calcium antiporter that mediates proton- dependent calcium efflux from mitochondrion. From Drosophila melanogaster (Fruit fly).
   5502..5520    +  misc_feature   MCS (fragment): pBluescript multiple cloning site
   5520..6108    +  misc_feature   WPRE: woodchuck hepatitis virus posttranscriptional regulatory element
   6045..6626    +  CDS            nef (fragment): NEF_HV1H2 - Experimental evidence at protein level: Swiss-Prot protein existence level 1. Extracellular Nef protein targets CD4(+) T-lymphocytes for apoptosis by interacting with CXCR4 surface receptors. From Human immunodeficiency virus type 1 group M subtype B (isolate HXB2) (HIV-1).
   6633..6813    +  LTR            5' LTR (truncated): truncated 5' long terminal repeat (LTR) from HIV-1
   6845..6956    +  polyA_signal   bGH poly(A) signal: bovine growth hormone polyadenylation signal
   7073..7094    +  promoter       SV40 promoter (fragment): SV40 enhancer and early promoter
   7115..7543    +  rep_origin     f1 ori (sequence partly withheld): f1 bacteriophage origin of replication; arrow indicates direction of (+) strand synthesis
   7557..7886    +  promoter       SV40 promoter: SV40 enhancer and early promoter
   7934..7981    +  promoter       EM7 promoter: synthetic bacterial promoter&nbsp
   8000..8374    +  CDS            BleoR: antibiotic-binding protein; Sh ble from Streptoalloteichus hindustanus; confers resistance to bleomycin, phleomycin, and Zeocin™
   8384..8509    +  CDS            ble (fragment): BLE_KLEPN - Experimental evidence at protein level: Swiss-Prot protein existence level 1. Binding protein with a strong affinity to the bleomycin family of antibiotics. Binds to CL990; an antimitotic-antibiotic compound. From Klebsiella pneumoniae.
   8504..8625    +  polyA_signal   SV40 poly(A) signal: SV40 polyadenylation signal
   8696..8718    -  protein_bind   lac operator (fragment): The lac repressor binds to the lac operator to inhibit transcription in E. coli. This inhibition can be relieved by adding lactose or isopropyl-β-D-thiogalactopyranoside (IPTG). lac repressor encoded by lacI
   8722..8752    -  promoter       lac promoter: promoter for the E. coli lac operon
   8767..8788    -  protein_bind   CAP binding site: CAP binding activates transcription in the presence of cAMP. E. coli catabolite activator protein
   8801..8893    -  CDS            lacI (fragment): lac repressor; lacI; The lac repressor binds to the lac operator to inhibit transcription in E. coli. This inhibition can be relieved by adding lactose or isopropyl-β-D-thiogalactopyranoside (IPTG).
   9076..9664    -  rep_origin     ori: high-copy-number ColE1/pMB1/pBR322/pUC origin of replication
   9835..10695   -  CDS            AmpR: β-lactamase; bla; confers resistance to ampicillin, carbenicillin, and related antibiotics
  10696..10800   -  promoter       AmpR promoter: bla
  10859..10911   -  misc_feature   bom (fragment): basis of mobility region from pBR322
  11066..11445   +  enhancer       CMV enhancer: human cytomegalovirus immediate early enhancer
  11446..11645   +  promoter       CMV promoter: human cytomegalovirus (CMV) immediate early promoter
  11663..11843   +  LTR            5' LTR (truncated): truncated 5' long terminal repeat (LTR) from HIV-1
  11890..12015   +  misc_feature   HIV-1 Ψ: packaging signal of human immunodeficiency virus type 1
  11999..12362   +  CDS            HIV-1 gag (fragment): gag protein from human immunodeficiency virus 1; gag
  12508..12741   +  misc_feature   RRE: The Rev response element (RRE) of HIV-1 allows for Rev-dependent mRNA export from the nucleus to the cytoplasm.
  13118..13218   +  CDS            Rev (fragment): human immunodeficiency virus 1 (HIV-1) Rev protein; rev; enhances nuclear export of unspliced and incompletely spliced viral mRNAs
  13268..13385   +  misc_feature   cPPT/CTS: central polypurine tract and central termination sequence of HIV-1
  13430..14718   +  promoter       CaMKII promoter: promoter for the mouse calcium/calmodulin-dependent kinase II α subunit
