[The description below was written by a language model from this plasmid's Addgene catalogue record and pLannotate feature annotations shown in this document.]
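Description:
CamKII-mito4x-GCaMP6f-Drosophila-Letm1 is a 14.7 kb lentiviral transfer plasmid for mammalian expression, built to co-express a mitochondrial calcium sensor and the fly Letm1 protein in neurons. It is propagated in E. coli through a high-copy ColE1/pUC-type origin with ampicillin selection (AmpR). The backbone also carries an f1 origin and an SV40/EM7-driven BleoR cassette that could confer Zeocin resistance in mammalian or bacterial cells. The viral portion has the layout typical of third-generation lentiviral vectors. A CMV enhancer/promoter is fused to a truncated HIV-1 5' LTR to drive genomic RNA production in packaging cells. This is followed by the Ψ packaging signal with a gag fragment, the RRE for Rev-dependent export, and the cPPT/CTS. Downstream of the payload sit a WPRE to boost transcript stability and expression, a second truncated LTR (the annotation tool labels it 5', but its position is that of the 3' LTR), and a bGH polyadenylation signal.

The payload is a bicistronic cassette driven by the mouse CaMKIIα promoter, which is commonly used to favour expression in excitatory neurons. The first cistron begins with a human COX8A fragment that supplies mitochondrial targeting. By the construct name this presequence is repeated four times, although only one copy is annotated. It is fused to a GCaMP-family sensor, which the annotation tool matches to GCaMP2 but the record identifies as GCaMP6f. An EMCV IRES then allows translation of full-length Drosophila melanogaster Letm1, annotated as a mitochondrial proton/calcium antiporter that mediates calcium efflux. This arrangement allows mitochondrial matrix calcium to be imaged in the same cells that express fly Letm1. That fits the associated study of mitochondrial calcium efflux in neuronal metabolism and memory.
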