Addgene plasmid #212663: CamKII-mito4x-GCaMP6f-Drosophila-Letm1
Purpose: Expresses under a CamKII promoter: mito4x-GCaMP6f and Drosophila-Letm1
Depositing lab: Jaime de Juan-Sanz. Depositing organization: Institut du Cerveau et de la Moelle Epiniere, Hôpital Pitié Salpêtrière. Publication: Mitochondrial Ca(2+) efflux controls neuronal metabolism and long-term memory across species. Amrapali Vishwanath A, Comyn T, Mira RG, Brossier C, Pascual-Caro C, Faour M, Boumendil K, Chintaluri C, Ramon-Duaso C, Fan R, Ghosh K, Farrants H, Berwick JP, Sivakumar R, Lopez-Manzaneda M, Schreiter ER, Preat T, Vogels TP, Rangaraju V, Busquets-Garcia A, Placais PY, Pavlowsky A, de Juan-Sanz J. Nat Metab. 2026 Feb 11. doi: 10.1038/s42255-026-01451-w. PubMed 41673453.
Backbone
  Vector backbone: CamKII
  Vector type: Mammalian Expression, Lentiviral
Growth in bacteria
  Bacterial resistance: Ampicillin, 100 μg/mL
  Growth temperature: 37°C
  Growth strain: NEB Stable
  Copy number: High Copy
Gene/Insert 1
  Gene/Insert name: mito-4x-GCaMP6f
Gene/Insert 2
  Gene/Insert name: Letm1
  Species: D. melanogaster (fly)
  Insert size (bp): 3051
  Entrez Gene: Letm1 (a.k.a. Dmel_CG4589, B4D, CG4589, DmLETM1, Dmel\CG4589, anon-60Da, anon60Da, dLetm1, l(2)k10502, letm1)
Terms and licenses: Academic/Nonprofit Terms; Industry Terms: Not Available to Industry
How to cite: CamKII-mito4x-GCaMP6f-Drosophila-Letm1 was a gift from Jaime de Juan-Sanz (Addgene plasmid # 212663 ; http://n2t.net/addgene:212663 ; RRID:Addgene_212663)
